>Addgene plasmid #144396 | TFORF2724 | addgene full sequence | sequence record 353224 | Addgene NGS Result
GGCTCCGGTGCCCGTCAGTGGGCAGAGCGCACATCGCCCACAGTCCCCGAGAAGTTGGGGGGAGGGGTCG
GCAATTGAACCGGTGCCTAGAGAAGGTGGCGCGGGGTAAACTGGGAAAGTGATGTCGTGTACTGGCTCCG
CCTTTTTCCCGAGGGTGGGGGAGAACCGTATATAAGTGCAGTAGTCGCCGTGAACGTTCTTTTTCGCAAC
GGGTTTGCCGCCAGAACACAGGTAAGTGCCGTGTGTGGTTCCCGCGGGCCTGGCCTCTTTACGGGTTATG
GCCCTTGCGTGCCTTGAATTACTTCCACCTGGCTGCAGTACGTGATTCTTGATCCCGAGCTTCGGGTTGG
AAGTGGGTGGGAGAGTTCGAGGCCTTGCGCTTAAGGAGCCCCTTCGCCTCGTGCTTGAGTTGAGGCCTGG
CCTGGGCGCTGGGGCCGCCGCGTGCGAATCTGGTGGCACCTTCGCGCCTGTCTCGCTGCTTTCGATAAGT
CTCTAGCCATTTAAAATTTTTGATGACCTGCTGCGACGCTTTTTTTCTGGCAAGATAGTCTTGTAAATGC
GGGCCAAGATCTGCACACTGGTATTTCGGTTTTTGGGGCCGCGGGCGGCGACGGGGCCCGTGCGTCCCAG
CGCACATGTTCGGCGAGGCGGGGCCTGCGAGCGCGGCCACCGAGAATCGGACGGGGGTAGTCTCAAGCTG
GCCGGCCTGCTCTGGTGCCTGGCCTCGCGCCGCCGTGTATCGCCCCGCCCTGGGCGGCAAGGCTGGCCCG
GTCGGCACCAGTTGCGTGAGCGGAAAGATGGCCGCTTCCCGGCCCTGCTGCAGGGAGCTCAAAATGGAGG
ACGCGGCGCTCGGGAGAGCGGGCGGGTGAGTCACCCACACAAAGGAAAAGGGCCTTTCCGTCCTCAGCCG
TCGCTTCATGTGACTCCACGGAGTACCGGGCGCCGTCCAGGCACCTCGATTAGTTCTCGAGCTTTTGGAG
TACGTCGTCTTTAGGTTGGGGGGAGGGGTTTTATGCGATGGAGTTTCCCCACACTGAGTGGGTGGAGACT
GAAGTTAGGCCAGCTTGGCACTTGATGTAATTCTCCTTGGAATTTGCCCTTTTTGAGTTTGGATCTTGGT
TCATTCTCAAGCCTCAGACAGTGGTTCAAAGTTTTTTTCTTCCATTTCAGGTGTCGTGAGGCTAGCACCG
CCACCATGGAGATCCCTGCCCCGGAGCCCGAGAAGACAGCTCTTTCCTCTCAGGATCCTGCTCTTTCCCT
GAAAGAGAATCTCGAGGATATATCGGGTTGGGGTCTTCCCGAAGCCAGGTCCAAGGAATCGGTGAGTTTC
AAGGATGTGGCTGTGGACTTCACCCAGGAGGAGTGGGGTCAACTAGACTCCCCTCAGAGGGCCTTGTACC
GGGATGTGATGTTGGAGAACTACCAGAACCTTCTTGCCCTAGGACCTCCACTGCACAAGCCAGATGTGAT
CTCTCATCTGGAACGAGGCGAGGAGCCATGGAGCATGCAGAGGGAAGTCCCCAGAGGGCCCTGTCCAGAA
TGGGAGCTGAAGGCGGTGCCCTCTCAACAGCAGGGCATTTGCAAAGAAGAACCGGCCCAGGAGCCCATCA
TGGAGCGGCCCCTCGGCGGGGCGCAGGCGTGGGGGCGCCAGGCAGGTGCTCTGCAGAGGAGTCAGGCTGC
GCCCTGGGCGCCCGCACCTGCCATGGTCTGGGACGTCCCTGTAGAGGAATTCCCCCTCAGGTGTCCCCTC
TTCGCCCAGCAACGCGTTCCCGAGGGGGGACCCTTGCTGGACACACGCAAGAACGTCCAGGCCACTGAGG
GCAGAACCAAGGCCCCCGCGAGACTGTGTGCAGGGGAAAACGCCTCCACGCCAAGTGAGCCAGAAAAGTT
CCCCCAGGTGCGCCGGCAGCGCGGGGCGGGCGCCGGGGAGGGCGAGTTCGTGTGCGGCGAGTGCGGGAAG
GCGTTCCGCCAGAGCTCCTCCCTCACGCTGCACCGGCGCTGGCACAGCCGGGAGAAGGCTTACAAGTGCG
ATGAATGCGGCAAGGCCTTCACCTGGAGCACCAACCTTCTGGAGCACCGGCGCATCCACACCGGCGAGAA
GCCCTTCTTCTGCGGCGAGTGCGGGAAGGCCTTCAGCTGCCACTCGTCCCTCAACGTGCACCAGCGCATC
CACACGGGCGAGCGGCCCTACAAGTGCAGCGCCTGCGAGAAGGCCTTCAGCTGCAGCTCGCTGCTCAGCA
TGCACCTGCGGGTGCACACCGGCGAGAAGCCCTACCGGTGCGGCGAGTGCGGCAAGGCCTTCAACCAGCG
TACACACCTCACACGCCACCACCGCATCCACACGGGCGAGAAGCCCTACCAGTGCGGCTCCTGCGGCAAG
GCCTTCACCTGCCACTCATCCCTCACCGTGCATGAGAAGATCCACAGCGGGGACAAGCCGTTCAAGTGCA
GCGACTGCGAGAAGGCCTTCAACAGCCGCTCGCGCCTCACCCTCCACCAGAGGACGCACACGGGCGAGAA
GCCCTTCAAGTGCGCCGACTGCGGGAAGGGCTTCAGCTGCCACGCGTACCTGCTCGTGCACCGGCGCATC
CACAGCGGCGAGAAGCCCTTCAAGTGCAACGAGTGCGGCAAAGCCTTCAGCTCCCACGCCTACCTCATCG
TGCACCGGCGCATCCACACAGGCGAGAAGCCCTTCGACTGCAGCCAGTGTTGGAAGGCCTTCAGCTGCCA
CTCGTCCCTCATCGTGCACCAGCGCATCCACACCGGTGAGAAGCCCTACAAGTGCAGCGAGTGCGGCAGA
GCCTTCAGCCAGAACCACTGTCTCATTAAACATCAGAAAATCCACTCCGGGGAGAAGTCGTTTAAGTGTG
AGAAATGTGGGGAGATGTTCAACTGGAGCTCGCACCTCACTGAGCACCAGAGGCTGCACAGCGAGGGGAA
GCCCTTGGCCATCCAGTTCAACAAACACCTGCTCAGCACATACTACGTGCCTGGCAGCCTGCTGGGTGCA
GGGGATGCTGGACTGAGGGACGTGGATCCCATCGACGCGCTGGATGTGGCAAAGCTCTTGTGCGTGGTTC
CCCCCAGAGCTGGCAGGAATTTCTCCCTGGGGAGCAAACCTCGAAACTAGTAATGAACTAGTCCGTAACT
TGAAAGTATTTCGATTTCTTGGCTTTATATATCTTGTGGAAAGGACGACCTTGGGTAATATCGCCGCAGT
GAACGCGTTAAGTCGACAATCAACCTCTGGATTACAAAATTTGTGAAAGATTGACTGGTATTCTTAACTA
TGTTGCTCCTTTTACGCTATGTGGATACGCTGCTTTAATGCCTTTGTATCATGCTATTGCTTCCCGTATG
GCTTTCATTTTCTCCTCCTTGTATAAATCCTGGTTGCTGTCTCTTTATGAGGAGTTGTGGCCCGTTGTCA
GGCAACGTGGCGTGGTGTGCACTGTGTTTGCTGACGCAACCCCCACTGGTTGGGGCATTGCCACCACCTG
TCAGCTCCTTTCCGGGACTTTCGCTTTCCCCCTCCCTATTGCCACGGCGGAACTCATCGCCGCCTGCCTT
GCCCGCTGCTGGACAGGGGCTCGGCTGTTGGGCACTGACAATTCCGTGGTGTTGTCGGGGAAATCATCGT
CCTTTCCTTGGCTGCTCGCCTGTGTTGCCACCTGGATTCTGCGCGGGACGTCCTTCTGCTACGTCCCTTC
GGCCCTCAATCCAGCGGACCTTCCTTCCCGCGGCCTGCTGCCGGCTCTGCGGCCTCTTCCGCGTCTTCGC
CTTCGCCCTCAGACGAGTCGGATCTCCCTTTGGGCCGCCTCCCCGCGTCGACTTTAAGACCAATGACTTA
CAAGGCAGCTGTAGATCTTAGCCACTTTTTAAAAGAAAAGGGGGGACTGGAAGGGCTAATTCACTCCCAA
CGAAGACAAGATCTGCTTTTTGCTTGTACTGGGTCTCTCTGGTTAGACCAGATCTGAGCCTGGGAGCTCT
CTGGCTAACTAGGGAACCCACTGCTTAAGCCTCAATAAAGCTTGCCTTGAGTGCTTCAAGTAGTGTGTGC
CCGTCTGTTGTGTGACTCTGGTAACTAGAGATCCCTCAGACCCTTTTAGTCAGTGTGGAAAATCTCTAGC
AGTACGTATAGTAGTTCATGTCATCTTATTATTCAGTATTTATAACTTGCAAAGAAATGAATATCAGAGA
GTGAGAGGAACTTGTTTATTGCAGCTTATAATGGTTACAAATAAAGCAATAGCATCACAAATTTCACAAA
TAAAGCATTTTTTTCACTGCATTCTAGTTGTGGTTTGTCCAAACTCATCAATGTATCTTATCATGTCTGG
CTCTAGCTATCCCGCCCCTAACTCCGCCCATCCCGCCCCTAACTCCGCCCAGTTCCGCCCATTCTCCGCC
CCATGGCTGACTAATTTTTTTTATTTATGCAGAGGCCGAGGCCGCCTCGGCCTCTGAGCTATTCCAGAAG
TAGTGAGGAGGCTTTTTTGGAGGCCTAGGGACGTACCCAATTCGCCCTATAGTGAGTCGTATTACGCGCG
CTCACTGGCCGTCGTTTTACAACGTCGTGACTGGGAAAACCCTGGCGTTACCCAACTTAATCGCCTTGCA
GCACATCCCCCTTTCGCCAGCTGGCGTAATAGCGAAGAGGCCCGCACCGATCGCCCTTCCCAACAGTTGC
GCAGCCTGAATGGCGAATGGG
[124 nt withheld, positions 4712-4835]
C
[91 nt withheld, positions 4837-4927]
A
[49 nt withheld, positions 4929-4977]
CCTTTGACGTTGGAGTCCACGTTCTTT
[37 nt withheld, positions 5005-5041]
ACCCTATCTCGGTCTATTCTTTTGATTTATAAGGGATTTTGCCGATTTCGGCCTATTGGTTAAAAAATGA
GCTGATTTAACAAAAATTTAACGCGAATTTTAACAAAATATTAACGCTTACAATTTAGGTGGCACTTTTC
GGGGAAATGTGCGCGGAACCCCTATTTGTTTATTTTTCTAAATACATTCAAATATGTATCCGCTCATGAG
ACAATAACCCTGATAAATGCTTCAATAATATTGAAAAAGGAAGAGTATGAGTATTCAACATTTCCGTGTC
GCCCTTATTCCCTTTTTTGCGGCATTTTGCCTTCCTGTTTTTGCTCACCCAGAAACGCTGGTGAAAGTAA
AAGATGCTGAAGATCAGTTGGGTGCACGAGTGGGTTACATCGAACTGGATCTCAACAGCGGTAAGATCCT
TGAGAGTTTTCGCCCCGAAGAACGTTTTCCAATGATGAGCACTTTTAAAGTTCTGCTATGTGGCGCGGTA
TTATCCCGTATTGACGCCGGGCAAGAGCAACTCGGTCGCCGCATACACTATTCTCAGAATGACTTGGTTG
AGTACTCACCAGTCACAGAAAAGCATCTTACGGATGGCATGACAGTAAGAGAATTATGCAGTGCTGCCAT
AACCATGAGTGATAACACTGCGGCCAACTTACTTCTGACAACGATCGGAGGACCGAAGGAGCTAACCGCT
TTTTTGCACAACATGGGGGATCATGTAACTCGCCTTGATCGTTGGGAACCGGAGCTGAATGAAGCCATAC
CAAACGACGAGCGTGACACCACGATGCCTGTAGCAATGGCAACAACGTTGCGCAAACTATTAACTGGCGA
ACTACTTACTCTAGCTTCCCGGCAACAATTAATAGACTGGATGGAGGCGGATAAAGTTGCAGGACCACTT
CTGCGCTCGGCCCTTCCGGCTGGCTGGTTTATTGCTGATAAATCTGGAGCCGGTGAGCGTGGGTCTCGCG
GTATCATTGCAGCACTGGGGCCAGATGGTAAGCCCTCCCGTATCGTAGTTATCTACACGACGGGGAGTCA
GGCAACTATGGATGAACGAAATAGACAGATCGCTGAGATAGGTGCCTCACTGATTAAGCATTGGTAACTG
TCAGACCAAGTTTACTCATATATACTTTAGATTGATTTAAAACTTCATTTTTAATTTAAAAGGATCTAGG
TGAAGATCCTTTTTGATAATCTCATGACCAAAATCCCTTAACGTGAGTTTTCGTTCCACTGAGCGTCAGA
CCCCGTAGAAAAGATCAAAGGATCTTCTTGAGATCCTTTTTTTCTGCGCGTAATCTGCTGCTTGCAAACA
AAAAAACCACCGCTACCAGCGGTGGTTTGTTTGCCGGATCAAGAGCTACCAACTCTTTTTCCGAAGGTAA
CTGGCTTCAGCAGAGCGCAGATACCAAATACTGTTCTTCTAGTGTAGCCGTAGTTAGGCCACCACTTCAA
GAACTCTGTAGCACCGCCTACATACCTCGCTCTGCTAATCCTGTTACCAGTGGCTGCTGCCAGTGGCGAT
AAGTCGTGTCTTACCGGGTTGGACTCAAGACGATAGTTACCGGATAAGGCGCAGCGGTCGGGCTGAACGG
GGGGTTCGTGCACACAGCCCAGCTTGGAGCGAACGACCTACACCGAACTGAGATACCTACAGCGTGAGCT
ATGAGAAAGCGCCACGCTTCCCGAAGGGAGAAAGGCGGACAGGTATCCGGTAAGCGGCAGGGTCGGAACA
GGAGAGCGCACGAGGGAGCTTCCAGGGGGAAACGCCTGGTATCTTTATAGTCCTGTCGGGTTTCGCCACC
TCTGACTTGAGCGTCGATTTTTGTGATGCTCGTCAGGGGGGCGGAGCCTATGGAAAAACGCCAGCAACGC
GGCCTTTTTACGGTTCCTGGCCTTTTGCTGGCCTTTTGCTCACATGTTCTTTCCTGCGTTATCCCCTGAT
TCTGTGGATAACCGTATTACCGCCTTTGAGTGAGCTGATACCGCTCGCCGCAGCCGAACGACCGAGCGCA
GCGAGTCAGTGAGCGAGGAAGCGGAAGAGCGCCCAATACGCAAACCGCCTCTCCCCGCGCGTTGGCCGAT
TCATTAATGCAGCTGGCACGACAGGTTTCCCGACTGGAAAGCGGGCAGTGAGCGCAACGCAATTAATGTG
AGTTAGCTCACTCATTAGGCACCCCAGGCTTTACACTTTATGCTTCCGGCTCGTATGTTGTGTGGAATTG
TGAGCGGATAACAATTTCACACAGGAAACAGCTATGACCATGATTACGCCAAGCGCGCAATTAACCCTCA
CTAAAGGGAACAAAAGCTGGAGCTGCAAGCTTAATGTAGTCTTATGCAATACTCTTGTAGTCTTGCAACA
TGGTAACGATGAGTTAGCAACATGCCTTACAAGGAGAGAAAAAGCACCGTGCATGCCGATTGGTGGAAGT
AAGGTGGTACGATCGTGCCTTATTAGGAAGGCAACAGACGGGTCTGACATGGATTGGACGAACCACTGAA
TTGCCGCATTGCAGAGATATTGTATTTAAGTGCCTAGCTCGATACATAAACGGGTCTCTCTGGTTAGACC
AGATCTGAGCCTGGGAGCTCTCTGGCTAACTAGGGAACCCACTGCTTAAGCCTCAATAAAGCTTGCCTTG
AGTGCTTCAAGTAGTGTGTGCCCGTCTGTTGTGTGACTCTGGTAACTAGAGATCCCTCAGACCCTTTTAG
TCAGTGTGGAAAATCTCTAGCAGTGGCGCCCGAACAGGGACTTGAAAGCGAAAGGGAAACCAGAGGAGCT
CTCTCGACGCAGGACTCGGCTTGCTGAAGCGCGCACGGCAAGAGGCGAGGGGCGGCGACTGGTGAGTACG
CCAAAAATTTTGACTAGCGGAGGCTAGAAGGAGAGAGATGGGTGCGAGAGCGTCAGTATTAAGCGGGGGA
GAATTAGATCGCGATGGGAAAAAATTCGGTTAAGGCCAGGGGGAAAGAAAAAATATAAATTAAAACATAT
AGTATGGGCAAGCAGGGAGCTAGAACGATTCGCAGTTAATCCTGGCCTGTTAGAAACATCAGAAGGCTGT
AGACAAATACTGGGACAGCTACAACCATCCCTTCAGACAGGATCAGAAGAACTTAGATCATTATATAATA
CAGTAGCAACCCTCTATTGTGTGCATCAAAGGATAGAGATAAAAGACACCAAGGAAGCTTTAGACAAGAT
AGAGGAAGAGCAAAACAAAAGTAAGACCACCGCACAGCAAGCGGCCGCTGATCTTCAGACCTGGAGGAGG
AGATATGAGGGACAATTGGAGAAGTGAATTATATAAATATAAAGTAGTAAAAATTGAACCATTAGGAGTA
GCACCCACCAAGGCAAAGAGAAGAGTGGTGCAGAGAGAAAAAAGAGCAGTGGGAATAGGAGCTTTGTTCC
TTGGGTTCTTGGGAGCAGCAGGAAGCACTATGGGCGCAGCGTCAATGACGCTGACGGTACAGGCCAGACA
ATTATTGTCTGGTATAGTGCAGCAGCAGAACAATTTGCTGAGGGCTATTGAGGCGCAACAGCATCTGTTG
CAACTCACAGTCTGGGGCATCAAGCAGCTCCAGGCAAGAATCCTGGCTGTGGAAAGATACCTAAAGGATC
AACAGCTCCTGGGGATTTGGGGTTGCTCTGGAAAACTCATTTGCACCACTGCTGTGCCTTGGAATGCTAG
TTGGAGTAATAAATCTCTGGAACAGATTTGGAATCACACGACCTGGATGGAGTGGGACAGAGAAATTAAC
AATTACACAAGCTTAATACACTCCTTAATTGAAGAATCGCAAAACCAGCAAGAAAAGAATGAACAAGAAT
TATTGGAATTAGATAAATGGGCAAGTTTGTGGAATTGGTTTAACATAACAAATTGGCTGTGGTATATAAA
ATTATTCATAATGATAGTAGGAGGCTTGGTAGGTTTAAGAATAGTTTTTGCTGTACTTTCTATAGTGAAT
AGAGTTAGGCAGGGATATTCACCATTATCGTTTCAGACCCACCTCCCAACCCCGAGGGGACCCATGCATT
GCATCTCAATTAGTCAGCAACCAGGTGTGGAAAGTCCCCAGGCTCCCCAGCAGGCAGAAGTATGCAAAGC
ATGCGTCTCAATTAGTCAGCAACCATAGTCCCGCCCCTAACTCCGCCCATCCCGCCCCTAACTCCGCCCA
GTTCCGCCCATTCTCCGCCCCATGGCTGACTAATTTTTTTTATTTATGCAGAGGCCGAGGCCGCCTCGGC
CTCTGAGCTATTCCAGAAGTAGTGAGGAGGCTTTTTTGGAGGCCTAGGCTTTTGCAAAAAGCTTTCTAGA
GGTACCACCGGAGCTTACCATGACCGAGTACAAGCCCACGGTGCGCCTCGCCACCCGCGACGACGTCCCC
AGGGCCGTACGCACCCTCGCCGCCGCGTTCGCCGACTACCCCGCCACGCGCCACACCGTCGATCCGGACC
GCCACATCGAGCGGGTCACCGAGCTGCAAGAACTCTTCCTCACGCGCGTCGGGCTCGACATCGGCAAGGT
GTGGGTCGCGGACGACGGCGCCGCCGTGGCGGTCTGGACCACGCCGGAGAGCGTCGAAGCGGGGGCGGTG
TTCGCCGAGATCGGCCCGCGCATGGCCGAGTTGAGCGGTTCCCGGCTGGCCGCGCAGCAACAGATGGAAG
GCCTCCTGGCGCCGCACCGGCCCAAGGAGCCCGCGTGGTTCCTGGCCACCGTCGGCGTCTCGCCCGACCA
CCAGGGCAAGGGTCTGGGCAGCGCCGTCGTGCTCCCCGGAGTGGAGGCGGCCGAGCGCGCCGGGGTGCCC
GCCTTCCTGGAGACCTCCGCGCCCCGCAACCTCCCCTTCTACGAGCGGCTCGGCTTCACCGTCACCGCCG
ACGTCGAGGTGCCCGAAGGACCGCGCACCTGGTGCATGACCCGCAAGCCCGGTGCCAGTTAACGAATTCT
AGATCTTGAGACAAATGGCAGTATTCATCCACAATTTTAAAAGAAAAGGGGGGATTGGGGGGTACAGTGC
AGGGGAAAGAATAGTAGACATAATAGCAACAGACATACAAACTAAAGAATTACAAAAACAAATTACAAAA
ATTCAAAATTTTCGGGTTTATTACAGGGACAGCAGAGATCCACTTTGGCGCCGGCTCGAGGCCTGCAGGT
GCAAAGATGGATAAAGTTTTAAACAGAGAGGAATCTTTGCAGCTAATGGACCTTCTAGGTCTTGAAAGGA
GTGGGAATT
Features (pLannotate 1.2.2; 31 found; start..end, strand, type, name):
      1..1179    +  promoter       EF-1α promoter: strong constitutive promoter for human elongation factor EF-1α
   1196..3127    +  CDS            ZNF74: ZNF74_HUMAN - Also known as ZNF520. Experimental evidence at protein level: Swiss-Prot protein existence level 1. May play a role in RNA metabolism. From Homo sapiens (Human).
   3143..3196    +  promoter       U6 promoter (fragment): RNA polymerase III promoter for human U6 snRNA
   3238..3826    +  misc_feature   WPRE: woodchuck hepatitis virus posttranscriptional regulatory element
   3877..3896    +  misc_feature   cPPT/CTS (fragment): central polypurine tract and central termination sequence of HIV-1
   3898..4131    +  LTR            3' LTR (ΔU3): self-inactivating 3' long terminal repeat (LTR) from HIV-1
   4209..4330    +  polyA_signal   SV40 poly(A) signal: SV40 polyadenylation signal
   4370..4505    +  rep_origin     SV40 ori: SV40 origin of replication
   4526..4544    -  promoter       T7 promoter: promoter for bacteriophage T7 RNA polymerase
   4552..4707    +  CDS            lacZα (fragment): LacZα fragment of β-galactosidase; lacZ fragment
   4712..5140    +  rep_origin     f1 ori (sequence partly withheld): f1 bacteriophage origin of replication; arrow indicates direction of (+) strand synthesis
   5193..5297    +  promoter       AmpR promoter: bla
   5298..6158    +  CDS            AmpR: β-lactamase; bla; confers resistance to ampicillin, carbenicillin, and related antibiotics
   6329..6917    +  rep_origin     ori: high-copy-number ColE1/pMB1/pBR322/pUC origin of replication
   7100..7192    +  CDS            lacI (fragment): lac repressor; lacI; The lac repressor binds to the lac operator to inhibit transcription in E. coli. This inhibition can be relieved by adding lactose or isopropyl-β-D-thiogalactopyranoside (IPTG).
   7205..7226    +  protein_bind   CAP binding site: CAP binding activates transcription in the presence of cAMP. E. coli catabolite activator protein
   7241..7271    +  promoter       lac promoter: promoter for the E. coli lac operon
   7279..7295    +  protein_bind   lac operator: The lac repressor binds to the lac operator to inhibit transcription in E. coli. This inhibition can be relieved by adding lactose or isopropyl-β-D-thiogalactopyranoside (IPTG). lac repressor encoded by lacI
   7340..7358    +  promoter       T3 promoter: promoter for bacteriophage T3 RNA polymerase
   7386..7612    +  promoter       RSV promoter: Rous sarcoma virus enhancer/promoter
   7613..7793    +  LTR            5' LTR (truncated): truncated 5' long terminal repeat (LTR) from HIV-1
   7840..7965    +  misc_feature   HIV-1 Ψ: packaging signal of human immunodeficiency virus type 1
   7949..8312    +  CDS            HIV-1 gag (fragment): gag protein from human immunodeficiency virus 1; gag
   8458..8691    +  misc_feature   RRE: The Rev response element (RRE) of HIV-1 allows for Rev-dependent mRNA export from the nucleus to the cytoplasm.
   9068..9094    +  CDS            Rev (fragment): human immunodeficiency virus 1 (HIV-1) Rev protein; rev; enhances nuclear export of unspliced and incompletely spliced viral mRNAs
   9101..9124    +  promoter       SV40 promoter (fragment): SV40 early promoter
   9125..9196    +  promoter       SV40 promoter (fragment): SV40 enhancer and early promoter
   9220..9355    +  rep_origin     SV40 ori: SV40 origin of replication
   9401..9997    +  CDS            PuroR (fragment): puromycin N-acetyltransferase; pac from Streptomyces; confers resistance to puromycin
  10046..10163   +  misc_feature   cPPT/CTS: central polypurine tract and central termination sequence of HIV-1
  10228..10294   +  CDS            small t antigen (fragment): SV40 (simian virus 40) small t antigen
