[The description below was written by a language model from this plasmid's Addgene catalogue record and pLannotate feature annotations shown in this document.]
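Description:
TFORF2724 is a lentiviral mammalian expression plasmid built on the pLX_TRC317 backbone (Broad Institute Genetic Perturbation Platform) and carrying the human zinc-finger transcription factor ZNF74 (also known as ZNF520 or Cos52). It belongs to a large collection of barcoded transcription factor ORF constructs: each member pairs a synthesized ORF with a unique 24-bp barcode so that the factor delivered to a given cell can be identified by sequencing in pooled overexpression screens. The barcode itself is not annotated in the feature table, so its exact position is not stated in the record. In bacteria the roughly 10.3 kb plasmid replicates from a high-copy ColE1/pUC-type origin and is selected with ampicillin through the bla gene. An f1 origin and remnants of lac and phage promoter sequences are also present in the backbone. The depositor notes that the plasmid can recombine, as is common for LTR-containing vectors.

The transfer cassette has a third-generation, self-inactivating layout. An RSV promoter fused to a truncated HIV-1 5' LTR drives genomic RNA production in packaging cells, followed by the Ψ packaging signal with a gag fragment, and the RRE for Rev-dependent export. An SV40 early promoter then drives puromycin N-acetyltransferase for selecting transduced mammalian cells, and a cPPT/CTS element that aids nuclear import lies after this marker. Downstream, the strong constitutive EF-1α promoter expresses the ZNF74 coding sequence. A short U6 promoter fragment follows, then WPRE to enhance transcript stability and expression, and the ΔU3 3' LTR that inactivates viral promoter activity after integration. An SV40 poly(A) signal and SV40 origin sit outside the LTR.

The construct is intended for stable ZNF74 overexpression, individually or pooled, in screens of transcription factor–directed differentiation.
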