Addgene plasmid #144396: TFORF2724
Purpose: Lentiviral vector for overexpressing transcription factor ORFs with unique 24-bp barcodes. Barcodes facilitate identification of transcription factors in pooled screens.
Depositing lab: Feng Zhang. Depositing organization: Broad Institute. Publication: A transcription factor atlas of directed differentiation. Joung J, Ma S, Tay T, Geiger-Schuller KR, Kirchgatterer PC, Verdine VK, Guo B, Arias-Garcia MA, Allen WE, Singh A, Kuksenko O, Abudayyeh OO, Gootenberg JS, Fu Z, Macrae RK, Buenrostro JD, Regev A, Zhang F. Cell. 2023 Jan 5;186(1):209-229.e26. doi: 10.1016/j.cell.2022.11.026. PubMed 36608654.
Backbone
  Vector backbone: pLX_TRC317
  Backbone manufacturer: Broad Institute Genetic Perturbation Platform
  Backbone size w/o insert (bp): 8264
  Vector type: Mammalian Expression, Lentiviral
  Selectable markers: Puromycin
Growth in bacteria
  Bacterial resistance: Ampicillin, 100 μg/mL
  Growth temperature: 37°C
  Growth strain: NEB Stable
  Copy number: High Copy
Gene/Insert
  Gene/Insert name: ZNF74
  Species: H. sapiens (human)
  Insert size (bp): 2036
  Entrez Gene: ZNF74 (a.k.a. Cos52, ZNF520, Zfp520)
  Promoter: EF1a
  Cloning method: Unknown
  Sequencing primers: 5′ GGGTGGAGACTGAAGTTAGGCCAG; 3′ CACATAGCGTAAAAGGAGCAACATAG
Terms and licenses: Academic/Nonprofit Terms; Industry Terms: Not Available to Industry
Depositor comments: NM_001256524,NM_003426,ENST00000400451,ENST00000611540 . The transcription factor ORF portion of this plasmid was synthesized by Genewiz. Please test multiple small colonies in case of plasmid recombination. To make this collection available in a timely manner, a portion of this collection was not fully sequenced by Addgene. If an Addgene verified full plasmid sequence is not available, please contact us prior to placing an order to request the full sequence.
How to cite: TFORF2724 was a gift from Feng Zhang (Addgene plasmid # 144396 ; http://n2t.net/addgene:144396 ; RRID:Addgene_144396)
