>Addgene plasmid #144396 | TFORF2724 | depositor partial sequence | sequence record 285303 | Insert
ACCGCCACCATGGAGATCCCTGCCCCGGAGCCCGAGAAGACAGCTCTTTCCTCTCAGGATCCTGCTCTTT
CCCTGAAAGAGAATCTCGAGGATATATCGGGTTGGGGTCTTCCCGAAGCCAGGTCCAAGGAATCGGTGAG
TTTCAAGGATGTGGCTGTGGACTTCACCCAGGAGGAGTGGGGTCAACTAGACTCCCCTCAGAGGGCCTTG
TACCGGGATGTGATGTTGGAGAACTACCAGAACCTTCTTGCCCTAGGACCTCCACTGCACAAGCCAGATG
TGATCTCTCATCTGGAACGAGGCGAGGAGCCATGGAGCATGCAGAGGGAAGTCCCCAGAGGGCCCTGTCC
AGAATGGGAGCTGAAGGCGGTGCCCTCTCAACAGCAGGGCATTTGCAAAGAAGAACCGGCCCAGGAGCCC
ATCATGGAGCGGCCCCTCGGCGGGGCGCAGGCGTGGGGGCGCCAGGCAGGTGCTCTGCAGAGGAGTCAGG
CTGCGCCCTGGGCGCCCGCACCTGCCATGGTCTGGGACGTCCCTGTAGAGGAATTCCCCCTCAGGTGTCC
CCTCTTCGCCCAGCAACGCGTTCCCGAGGGGGGACCCTTGCTGGACACACGCAAGAACGTCCAGGCCACT
GAGGGCAGAACCAAGGCCCCCGCGAGACTGTGTGCAGGGGAAAACGCCTCCACGCCAAGTGAGCCAGAAA
AGTTCCCCCAGGTGCGCCGGCAGCGCGGGGCGGGCGCCGGGGAGGGCGAGTTCGTGTGCGGCGAGTGCGG
GAAGGCGTTCCGCCAGAGCTCCTCCCTCACGCTGCACCGGCGCTGGCACAGCCGGGAGAAGGCTTACAAG
TGCGATGAATGCGGCAAGGCCTTCACCTGGAGCACCAACCTTCTGGAGCACCGGCGCATCCACACCGGCG
AGAAGCCCTTCTTCTGCGGCGAGTGCGGGAAGGCCTTCAGCTGCCACTCGTCCCTCAACGTGCACCAGCG
CATCCACACGGGCGAGCGGCCCTACAAGTGCAGCGCCTGCGAGAAGGCCTTCAGCTGCAGCTCGCTGCTC
AGCATGCACCTGCGGGTGCACACCGGCGAGAAGCCCTACCGGTGCGGCGAGTGCGGCAAGGCCTTCAACC
AGCGTACACACCTCACACGCCACCACCGCATCCACACGGGCGAGAAGCCCTACCAGTGCGGCTCCTGCGG
CAAGGCCTTCACCTGCCACTCATCCCTCACCGTGCATGAGAAGATCCACAGCGGGGACAAGCCGTTCAAG
TGCAGCGACTGCGAGAAGGCCTTCAACAGCCGCTCGCGCCTCACCCTCCACCAGAGGACGCACACGGGCG
AGAAGCCCTTCAAGTGCGCCGACTGCGGGAAGGGCTTCAGCTGCCACGCGTACCTGCTCGTGCACCGGCG
CATCCACAGCGGCGAGAAGCCCTTCAAGTGCAACGAGTGCGGCAAAGCCTTCAGCTCCCACGCCTACCTC
ATCGTGCACCGGCGCATCCACACAGGCGAGAAGCCCTTCGACTGCAGCCAGTGTTGGAAGGCCTTCAGCT
GCCACTCGTCCCTCATCGTGCACCAGCGCATCCACACCGGTGAGAAGCCCTACAAGTGCAGCGAGTGCGG
CAGAGCCTTCAGCCAGAACCACTGTCTCATTAAACATCAGAAAATCCACTCCGGGGAGAAGTCGTTTAAG
TGTGAGAAATGTGGGGAGATGTTCAACTGGAGCTCGCACCTCACTGAGCACCAGAGGCTGCACAGCGAGG
GGAAGCCCTTGGCCATCCAGTTCAACAAACACCTGCTCAGCACATACTACGTGCCTGGCAGCCTGCTGGG
TGCAGGGGATGCTGGACTGAGGGACGTGGATCCCATCGACGCGCTGGATGTGGCAAAGCTCTTGTGCGTG
GTTCCCCCCAGAGCTGGCAGGAATTTCTCCCTGGGGAGCAAACCTCGAAACTAGTAATGAACTAGTCCGT
AACTTGAAAGTATTTCGATTTCTTGGCTTTATATATCTTGTGGAAAGGACGACCTTGGGTAATATCGCCG
CAGTGA
