>Addgene plasmid #144396 | TFORF2724 | depositor partial sequence | sequence record 285304 | Barcode
CCTTGGGTAATATCGCCGCAGTGA
